Addgene plasmid #101760: pGL3-p57
Purpose: p57 promoter reporter
Depositing lab: Yuh-Shan Jou. Depositing organization: Academia Sinica. Publication: PSPC1 mediates TGF-beta1 autocrine signalling and Smad2/3 target switching to promote EMT, stemness and metastasis. Yeh HW, Hsu EC, Lee SS, Lang YD, Lin YC, Chang CY, Lee SY, Gu DL, Shih JH, Ho CM, Chen CF, Chen CT, Tu PH, Cheng CF, Chen RH, Yang RB, Jou YS. Nat Cell Biol. 2018 Apr;20(4):479-491. doi: 10.1038/s41556-018-0062-y. Epub 2018 Mar 28. PubMed 29593326.
Backbone
  Vector backbone: pGL3
  Backbone manufacturer: Promega
  Backbone size w/o insert (bp): 4818
  Total vector size (bp): 6137
  Vector type: Mammalian Expression, Luciferase
Growth in bacteria
  Bacterial resistance: Ampicillin, 100 μg/mL
  Growth temperature: 37°C
  Growth strain: DH5alpha
  Copy number: High Copy
Gene/Insert
  Gene/Insert name: cyclin dependent kinase inhibitor 1C promoter (alt names: CDKN1C promoter; p57 promoter)
  Species: H. sapiens (human)
  Insert size (bp): 1319
  Entrez Gene: CDKN1C (a.k.a. BWCR, BWS, KIP2, WBS, p57, p57Kip2)
  Cloning method: Restriction Enzyme; 5′ cloning site Kpn1 (not destroyed); 3′ cloning site HindIII (not destroyed)
  Sequencing primers: 5′ CMV-F; 3′ CTAGCAAAATAGGCTGTCCC
Terms and licenses: Academic/Nonprofit Terms; Industry Terms: Not Available to Industry
How to cite: pGL3-p57 was a gift from Yuh-Shan Jou (Addgene plasmid # 101760 ; http://n2t.net/addgene:101760 ; RRID:Addgene_101760)
