[The description below was written by a language model from this plasmid's Addgene catalogue record and pLannotate feature annotations shown in this document.]
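Description:
pGL3-p57 is a firefly luciferase promoter-reporter plasmid built on the Promega pGL3 backbone for transfection into mammalian cells. The catalogue entry describes a roughly 1.3 kb fragment of the human CDKN1C (p57/Kip2, cyclin-dependent kinase inhibitor 1C) promoter cloned between the KpnI and HindIII sites of the multiple cloning region, both sites being retained. This places the promoter directly upstream of the luc+ coding sequence, so luciferase output reads out the transcriptional activity of the inserted promoter rather than that of a constitutive viral promoter. In the feature table the promoter itself is not annotated, but the unannotated stretch preceding the luciferase CDS corresponds to where it would lie.

Downstream of luc+ is the SV40 late polyadenylation signal for transcript processing. Upstream of the cloning region sit a synthetic poly(A) signal and the human α2-globin RNA polymerase II pause site, standard pGL3 elements that suppress read-through transcription from the backbone and so lower background signal. Propagation in E. coli relies on a high-copy ColE1/pUC-type origin with ampicillin selection through β-lactamase and its own promoter, and an f1 origin allows single-stranded DNA production. The short large T antigen, TcR and lacZα hits are backbone remnants, not functional genes.

The assembled sequence record is 5,866 nt, somewhat shorter than the 6,137 bp total stated in the catalogue, and the record does not explain this difference. The plasmid is intended for measuring p57 promoter activity; the associated publication concerns TGF-β1 signalling and Smad2/3 target gene regulation.
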