Features (pLannotate 1.2.2; 11 found; start..end, strand, type, name):
   1143..2795    +  CDS            luciferase: firefly luciferase; luc+; enhanced luc+ version of the luciferase gene
   2836..2957    -  polyA_signal   SV40 poly(A) signal: SV40 polyadenylation signal
   2980..3048    -  CDS            large T antigen (fragment): large T antigen from SV40 (simian virus 40)
   3064..3196    +  CDS            TcR (fragment): tetracycline efflux protein; tet; confers resistance to tetracycline
   3376..3964    -  rep_origin     ori: high-copy-number ColE1/pMB1/pBR322/pUC origin of replication
   4135..4995    -  CDS            AmpR: β-lactamase; bla; confers resistance to ampicillin, carbenicillin, and related antibiotics
   4996..5100    -  promoter       AmpR promoter: bla
   5127..5555    +  rep_origin     f1 ori (sequence partly withheld): f1 bacteriophage origin of replication; arrow indicates direction of (+) strand synthesis
   5587..5654    -  CDS            lacZα (fragment): LacZα fragment of β-galactosidase; lacZ fragment
   5713..5761    +  polyA_signal   poly(A) signal: synthetic polyadenylation signal
   5775..5866    +  misc_feature   pause site: RNA polymerase II transcriptional pause signal from the human α2 globin gene
>Addgene plasmid #101760 | pGL3-p57 | addgene full sequence | sequence record 196960 | Addgene Assembled Sequence
ATCGATAGGTACCTACCCAGTACAACAGCTTCCAGCCAGCCTGGACAGGCAGATCCCGGGGCTGGAGTGG
TCTGGCCCAAGGCTGAGAAGGGCTGGGACCCCCGACAGTGACATGATGGGCTCAGCCCCTGTTCCATCTA
CTGGGCAGGGTGGGCCTCCGCAGATAGCGGCTTCAGACTCCAGCTCCAGGGGGCTGGTGGGAGTCTCTCA
AGGTGTCCCACACATGGTCCCTCGGGGAAAGAGTGGAGCTGACCCCTGTCCCCCCTCCCGACTCGAGGGC
CTTAGGGCCAGCAGGTGTGTGAGGGCTCCAGGCGCGCGGAGCCCTCGAAGGGACACCAGCCCAGCAGCAG
CAGGCCGCGCGGGGGCAGCCGAAGACCCCATCCGGCGCAGGCCAGGGCCGAGCTGGCAGCGGCGGGTCCA
AGCCTCGTCAGCTGGCGCAGGAGGCCCACGGGCGAGCGCGGGACGGAGCTGGGCGCCGGGGTCCGGACCG
GGCCGGGGTCGAGTTGGGCCTGGCCGGACACCGGACCCGCCAGGAGCCGGCCCCTGCCGCGCTGGGCTGA
GGCCCCCGCCTGCAGACAAAGGAGCCGGCGGGGGGCGGGAGCCGGGGGGGTGGGGGAGTGTTGCAGGGGG
GATGGGGCGAGGGGGCGGGCGTCGCGGTGTCACGTTACCGCCCGCAGCGCCCTTTAACTCCCGCCCCCGC
CCCGCTCACCGCCCCCTTCCCCTGCTACAGCGCGCTCGCCCCGCGGCCGCCAATCAGCCGCGCGCCCCGG
CCGCGCGCCCCGCCCCGCCCCCGGTGGGTGTGCGCGCGGCCAATGGGCGGTGCGCGGGGGCCGGGCCGCG
GCGGGGCGGGGCAGCGGGGCGGCCGCCAATCGCCGTGGTGTTGTTGAAACTGAAAATACTACATTATGCT
AATCGCGGCCGGGCCCGCGCGCACGGGGGTGGGGCCCGCGCGTATAAAGGGGGCGCAGGCGGGCTGGGCG
TTCCACAGGCCAAGTGCGCTGTGCTCGAGGGGTGCCGGCCAGGCCTGAGCGAGCGAGCTAGCCAGCAGGC
ATCGAGGGGGCGCGGCTGCCGTCCGGACGAGACAGGCGAACCCGACGCAGAAGAGTCAAGCTTGGCATTC
CGGTACTGTTGGTAAAGCCACCATGGAAGACGCCAAAAACATAAAGAAAGGCCCGGCGCCATTCTATCCG
CTGGAAGATGGAACCGCTGGAGAGCAACTGCATAAGGCTATGAAGAGATACGCCCTGGTTCCTGGAACAA
TTGCTTTTACAGATGCACATATCGAGGTGGACATCACTTACGCTGAGTACTTCGAAATGTCCGTTCGGTT
GGCAGAAGCTATGAAACGATATGGGCTGAATACAAATCACAGAATCGTCGTATGCAGTGAAAACTCTCTT
CAATTCTTTATGCCGGTGTTGGGCGCGTTATTTATCGGAGTTGCAGTTGCGCCCGCGAACGACATTTATA
ATGAACGTGAATTGCTCAACAGTATGGGCATTTCGCAGCCTACCGTGGTGTTCGTTTCCAAAAAGGGGTT
GCAAAAAATTTTGAACGTGCAAAAAAAGCTCCCAATCATCCAAAAAATTATTATCATGGATTCTAAAACG
GATTACCAGGGATTTCAGTCGATGTACACGTTCGTCACATCTCATCTACCTCCCGGTTTTAATGAATACG
ATTTTGTGCCAGAGTCCTTCGATAGGGACAAGACAATTGCACTGATCATGAACTCCTCTGGATCTACTGG
TCTGCCTAAAGGTGTCGCTCTGCCTCATAGAACTGCCTGCGTGAGATTCTCGCATGCCAGAGATCCTATT
TTTGGCAATCAAATCATTCCGGATACTGCGATTTTAAGTGTTGTTCCATTCCATCACGGTTTTGGAATGT
TTACTACACTCGGATATTTGATATGTGGATTTCGAGTCGTCTTAATGTATAGATTTGAAGAAGAGCTGTT
TCTGAGGAGCCTTCAGGATTACAAGATTCAAAGTGCGCTGCTGGTGCCAACCCTATTCTCCTTCTTCGCC
AAAAGCACTCTGATTGACAAATACGATTTATCTAATTTACACGAAATTGCTTCTGGTGGCGCTCCCCTCT
CTAAGGAAGTCGGGGAAGCGGTTGCCAAGAGGTTCCATCTGCCAGGTATCAGGCAAGGATATGGGCTCAC
TGAGACTACATCAGCTATTCTGATTACACCCGAGGGGGATGATAAACCGGGCGCGGTCGGTAAAGTTGTT
CCATTTTTTGAAGCGAAGGTTGTGGATCTGGATACCGGGAAAACGCTGGGCGTTAATCAAAGAGGCGAAC
TGTGTGTGAGAGGTCCTATGATTATGTCCGGTTATGTAAACAATCCGGAAGCGACCAACGCCTTGATTGA
CAAGGATGGATGGCTACATTCTGGAGACATAGCTTACTGGGACGAAGACGAACACTTCTTCATCGTTGAC
CGCCTGAAGTCTCTGATTAAGTACAAAGGCTATCAGGTGGCTCCCGCTGAATTGGAATCCATCTTGCTCC
AACACCCCAACATCTTCGACGCAGGTGTCGCAGGTCTTCCCGACGATGACGCCGGTGAACTTCCCGCCGC
CGTTGTTGTTTTGGAGCACGGAAAGACGATGACGGAAAAAGAGATCGTGGATTACGTCGCCAGTCAAGTA
ACAACCGCGAAAAAGTTGCGCGGAGGAGTTGTGTTTGTGGACGAAGTACCGAAAGGTCTTACCGGAAAAC
TCGACGCAAGAAAAATCAGAGAGATCCTCATAAAGGCCAAGAAGGGCGGAAAGATCGCCGTGTAATTCTA
GAGTCGGGGCGGCCGGCCGCTTCGAGCAGACATGATAAGATACATTGATGAGTTTGGACAAACCACAACT
AGAATGCAGTGAAAAAAATGCTTTATTTGTGAAATTTGTGATGCTATTGCTTTATTTGTAACCATTATAA
GCTGCAATAAACAAGTTAACAACAACAATTGCATTCATTTTATGTTTCAGGTTCAGGGGGAGGTGTGGGA
GGTTTTTTAAAGCAAGTAAAACCTCTACAAATGTGGTAAAATCGATAAGGATCCGTCGACCGATGCCCTT
GAGAGCCTTCAACCCAGTCAGCTCCTTCCGGTGGGCGCGGGGCATGACTATCGTCGCCGCACTTATGACT
GTCTTCTTTATCATGCAACTCGTAGGACAGGTGCCGGCAGCGCTCTTCCGCTTCCTCGCTCACTGACTCG
CTGCGCTCGGTCGTTCGGCTGCGGCGAGCGGTATCAGCTCACTCAAAGGCGGTAATACGGTTATCCACAG
AATCAGGGGATAACGCAGGAAAGAACATGTGAGCAAAAGGCCAGCAAAAGGCCAGGAACCGTAAAAAGGC
CGCGTTGCTGGCGTTTTTCCATAGGCTCCGCCCCCCTGACGAGCATCACAAAAATCGACGCTCAAGTCAG
AGGTGGCGAAACCCGACAGGACTATAAAGATACCAGGCGTTTCCCCCTGGAAGCTCCCTCGTGCGCTCTC
CTGTTCCGACCCTGCCGCTTACCGGATACCTGTCCGCCTTTCTCCCTTCGGGAAGCGTGGCGCTTTCTCA
TAGCTCACGCTGTAGGTATCTCAGTTCGGTGTAGGTCGTTCGCTCCAAGCTGGGCTGTGTGCACGAACCC
CCCGTTCAGCCCGACCGCTGCGCCTTATCCGGTAACTATCGTCTTGAGTCCAACCCGGTAAGACACGACT
TATCGCCACTGGCAGCAGCCACTGGTAACAGGATTAGCAGAGCGAGGTATGTAGGCGGTGCTACAGAGTT
CTTGAAGTGGTGGCCTAACTACGGCTACACTAGAAGAACAGTATTTGGTATCTGCGCTCTGCTGAAGCCA
GTTACCTTCGGAAAAAGAGTTGGTAGCTCTTGATCCGGCAAACAAACCACCGCTGGTAGCGGTGGTTTTT
TTGTTTGCAAGCAGCAGATTACGCGCAGAAAAAAAGGATCTCAAGAAGATCCTTTGATCTTTTCTACGGG
GTCTGACGCTCAGTGGAACGAAAACTCACGTTAAGGGATTTTGGTCATGAGATTATCAAAAAGGATCTTC
ACCTAGATCCTTTTAAATTAAAAATGAAGTTTTAAATCAATCTAAAGTATATATGAGTAAACTTGGTCTG
ACAGTTACCAATGCTTAATCAGTGAGGCACCTATCTCAGCGATCTGTCTATTTCGTTCATCCATAGTTGC
CTGACTCCCCGTCGTGTAGATAACTACGATACGGGAGGGCTTACCATCTGGCCCCAGTGCTGCAATGATA
CCGCGAGACCCACGCTCACCGGCTCCAGATTTATCAGCAATAAACCAGCCAGCCGGAAGGGCCGAGCGCA
GAAGTGGTCCTGCAACTTTATCCGCCTCCATCCAGTCTATTAATTGTTGCCGGGAAGCTAGAGTAAGTAG
TTCGCCAGTTAATAGTTTGCGCAACGTTGTTGCCATTGCTACAGGCATCGTGGTGTCACGCTCGTCGTTT
GGTATGGCTTCATTCAGCTCCGGTTCCCAACGATCAAGGCGAGTTACATGATCCCCCATGTTGTGCAAAA
AAGCGGTTAGCTCCTTCGGTCCTCCGATCGTTGTCAGAAGTAAGTTGGCCGCAGTGTTATCACTCATGGT
TATGGCAGCACTGCATAATTCTCTTACTGTCATGCCATCCGTAAGATGCTTTTCTGTGACTGGTGAGTAC
TCAACCAAGTCATTCTGAGAATAGTGTATGCGGCGACCGAGTTGCTCTTGCCCGGCGTCAATACGGGATA
ATACCGCGCCACATAGCAGAACTTTAAAAGTGCTCATCATTGGAAAACGTTCTTCGGGGCGAAAACTCTC
AAGGATCTTACCGCTGTTGAGATCCAGTTCGATGTAACCCACTCGTGCACCCAACTGATCTTCAGCATCT
TTTACTTTCACCAGCGTTTCTGGGTGAGCAAAAACAGGAAGGCAAAATGCCGCAAAAAAGGGAATAAGGG
CGACACGGAAATGTTGAATACTCATACTCTTCCTTTTTCAATATTATTGAAGCATTTATCAGGGTTATTG
TCTCATGAGCGGATACATATTTGAATGTATTTAGAAAAATAAACAAATAGGGGTTCCGCGCACATTTCCC
CGAAAAGTGCCACCTG
[124 nt withheld, positions 5127-5250]
C
[91 nt withheld, positions 5252-5342]
A
[49 nt withheld, positions 5344-5392]
CCTTTGACGTTGGAGTCCACGTTCTTT
[37 nt withheld, positions 5420-5456]
ACCCTATCTCGGTCTATTCTTTTGATTTATAAGGGATTTTGCCGATTTCGGCCTATTGGTTAAAAAATGA
GCTGATTTAACAAAAATTTAACGCGAATTTTAACAAAATATTAACGCTTACAATTTGCCATTCGCCATTC
AGGCTGCGCAACTGTTGGGAAGGGCGATCGGTGCGGGCCTCTTCGCTATTACGCCAGCCCAAGCTACCAT
GATAAGTAAGTAATATTAAGGTACGGGAGGTACTTGGAGCGGCCGCAATAAAATATCTTTATTTTCATTA
CATCTGTGTGTTGGTTTTTTGTGTGAATCGATAGTACTAACATACGCTCTCCATCAAAACAAAACGAAAC
AAAACAAACTAGCAAAATAGGCTGTCCCCAGTGCAAGTGCAGGTGCCAGAACATTTCTCT
