>Addgene plasmid #101760 | pGL3-p57 | addgene partial sequence | sequence record 196959 | Addgene Partial NGS Result
GCCAATGGGCGGTGCGCGGGGGCCGGGCCGCGGCGGGGCGGGGCAGCGGGGCGGCCGCCAATCGCCGTGG
TGTTGTTGAAACTGAAAATACTACATTATGCTAATCGCGGCCGGGCCCGCGCGCACGGGGGTGGGGCCCG
CGCGTATAAAGGGGGCGCAGGCGGGCTGGGCGTTCCACAGGCCAAGTGCGCTGTGCTCGAGGGGTGCCGG
CCAGGCCTGAGCGAGCGAGCTAGCCAGCAGGCATCGAGGGGGCGCGGCTGCCGTCCGGACGAGACAGGCG
AACCCGACGCAGAAGAGTCAAGCTTGGCATTCCGGTACTGTTGGTAAAGCCACCATGGAAGACGCCAAAA
ACATAAAGAAAGGCCCGGCGCCATTCTATCCGCTGGAAGATGGAACCGCTGGAGAGCAACTGCATAAGGC
TATGAAGAGATACGCCCTGGTTCCTGGAACAATTGCTTTTACAGATGCACATATCGAGGTGGACATCACT
TACGCTGAGTACTTCGAAATGTCCGTTCGGTTGGCAGAAGCTATGAAACGATATGGGCTGAATACAAATC
ACAGAATCGTCGTATGCAGTGAAAACTCTCTTCAATTCTTTATGCCGGTGTTGGGCGCGTTATTTATCGG
AGTTGCAGTTGCGCCCGCGAACGACATTTATAATGAACGTGAATTGCTCAACAGTATGGGCATTTCGCAG
CCTACCGTGGTGTTCGTTTCCAAAAAGGGGTTGCAAAAAATTTTGAACGTGCAAAAAAAGCTCCCAATCA
TCCAAAAAATTATTATCATGGATTCTAAAACGGATTACCAGGGATTTCAGTCGATGTACACGTTCGTCAC
ATCTCATCTACCTCCCGGTTTTAATGAATACGATTTTGTGCCAGAGTCCTTCGATAGGGACAAGACAATT
GCACTGATCATGAACTCCTCTGGATCTACTGGTCTGCCTAAAGGTGTCGCTCTGCCTCATAGAACTGCCT
GCGTGAGATTCTCGCATGCCAGAGATCCTATTTTTGGCAATCAAATCATTCCGGATACTGCGATTTTAAG
TGTTGTTCCATTCCATCACGGTTTTGGAATGTTTACTACACTCGGATATTTGATATGTGGATTTCGAGTC
GTCTTAATGTATAGATTTGAAGAAGAGCTGTTTCTGAGGAGCCTTCAGGATTACAAGATTCAAAGTGCGC
TGCTGGTGCCAACCCTATTCTCCTTCTTCGCCAAAAGCACTCTGATTGACAAATACGATTTATCTAATTT
ACACGAAATTGCTTCTGGTGGCGCTCCCCTCTCTAAGGAAGTCGGGGAAGCGGTTGCCAAGAGGTTCCAT
CTGCCAGGTATCAGGCAAGGATATGGGCTCACTGAGACTACATCAGCTATTCTGATTACACCCGAGGGGG
ATGATAAACCGGGCGCGGTCGGTAAAGTTGTTCCATTTTTTGAAGCGAAGGTTGTGGATCTGGATACCGG
GAAAACGCTGGGCGTTAATCAAAGAGGCGAACTGTGTGTGAGAGGTCCTATGATTATGTCCGGTTATGTA
AACAATCCGGAAGCGACCAACGCCTTGATTGACAAGGATGGATGGCTACATTCTGGAGACATAGCTTACT
GGGACGAAGACGAACACTTCTTCATCGTTGACCGCCTGAAGTCTCTGATTAAGTACAAAGGCTATCAGGT
GGCTCCCGCTGAATTGGAATCCATCTTGCTCCAACACCCCAACATCTTCGACGCAGGTGTCGCAGGTCTT
CCCGACGATGACGCCGGTGAACTTCCCGCCGCCGTTGTTGTTTTGGAGCACGGAAAGACGATGACGGAAA
AAGAGATCGTGGATTACGTCGCCAGTCAAGTAACAACCGCGAAAAAGTTGCGCGGAGGAGTTGTGTTTGT
GGACGAAGTACCGAAAGGTCTTACCGGAAAACTCGACGCAAGAAAAATCAGAGAGATCCTCATAAAGGCC
AAGAAGGGCGGAAAGATCGCCGTGTAATTCTAGAGTCGGGGCGGCCGGCCGCTTCGAGCAGACATGATAA
GATACATTGATGAGTTTGGACAAACCACAACTAGAATGCAGTGAAAAAAATGCTTTATTTGTGAAATTTG
TGATGCTATTGCTTTATTTGTAACCATTATAAGCTGCAATAAACAAGTTAACAACAACAATTGCATTCAT
TTTATGTTTCAGGTTCAGGGGGAGGTGTGGGAGGTTTTTTAAAGCAAGTAAAACCTCTACAAATGTGGTA
AAATCGATAAGGATCCGTCGACCGATGCCCTTGAGAGCCTTCAACCCAGTCAGCTCCTTCCGGTGGGCGC
GGGGCATGACTATCGTCGCCGCACTTATGACTGTCTTCTTTATCATGCAACTCGTAGGACAGGTGCCGGC
AGCGCTCTTCCGCTTCCTCGCTCACTGACTCGCTGCGCTCGGTCGTTCGGCTGCGGCGAGCGGTATCAGC
TCACTCAAAGGCGGTAATACGGTTATCCACAGAATCAGGGGATAACGCAGGAAAGAACATGTGAGCAAAA
GGCCAGCAAAAGGCCAGGAACCGTAAAAAGGCCGCGTTGCTGGCGTTTTTCCATAGGCTCCGCCCCCCTG
ACGAGCATCACAAAAATCGACGCTCAAGTCAGAGGTGGCGAAACCCGACAGGACTATAAAGATACCAGGC
GTTTCCCCCTGGAAGCTCCCTCGTGCGCTCTCCTGTTCCGACCCTGCCGCTTACCGGATACCTGTCCGCC
TTTCTCCCTTCGGGAAGCGTGGCGCTTTCTCATAGCTCACGCTGTAGGTATCTCAGTTCGGTGTAGGTCG
TTCGCTCCAAGCTGGGCTGTGTGCACGAACCCCCCGTTCAGCCCGACCGCTGCGCCTTATCCGGTAACTA
TCGTCTTGAGTCCAACCCGGTAAGACACGACTTATCGCCACTGGCAGCAGCCACTGGTAACAGGATTAGC
AGAGCGAGGTATGTAGGCGGTGCTACAGAGTTCTTGAAGTGGTGGCCTAACTACGGCTACACTAGAAGAA
CAGTATTTGGTATCTGCGCTCTGCTGAAGCCAGTTACCTTCGGAAAAAGAGTTGGTAGCTCTTGATCCGG
CAAACAAACCACCGCTGGTAGCGGTGGTTTTTTTGTTTGCAAGCAGCAGATTACGCGCAGAAAAAAAGGA
TCTCAAGAAGATCCTTTGATCTTTTCTACGGGGTCTGACGCTCAGTGGAACGAAAACTCACGTTAAGGGA
TTTTGGTCATGAGATTATCAAAAAGGATCTTCACCTAGATCCTTTTAAATTAAAAATGAAGTTTTAAATC
AATCTAAAGTATATATGAGTAAACTTGGTCTGACAGTTACCAATGCTTAATCAGTGAGGCACCTATCTCA
GCGATCTGTCTATTTCGTTCATCCATAGTTGCCTGACTCCCCGTCGTGTAGATAACTACGATACGGGAGG
GCTTACCATCTGGCCCCAGTGCTGCAATGATACCGCGAGACCCACGCTCACCGGCTCCAGATTTATCAGC
AATAAACCAGCCAGCCGGAAGGGCCGAGCGCAGAAGTGGTCCTGCAACTTTATCCGCCTCCATCCAGTCT
ATTAATTGTTGCCGGGAAGCTAGAGTAAGTAGTTCGCCAGTTAATAGTTTGCGCAACGTTGTTGCCATTG
CTACAGGCATCGTGGTGTCACGCTCGTCGTTTGGTATGGCTTCATTCAGCTCCGGTTCCCAACGATCAAG
GCGAGTTACATGATCCCCCATGTTGTGCAAAAAAGCGGTTAGCTCCTTCGGTCCTCCGATCGTTGTCAGA
AGTAAGTTGGCCGCAGTGTTATCACTCATGGTTATGGCAGCACTGCATAATTCTCTTACTGTCATGCCAT
CCGTAAGATGCTTTTCTGTGACTGGTGAGTACTCAACCAAGTCATTCTGAGAATAGTGTATGCGGCGACC
GAGTTGCTCTTGCCCGGCGTCAATACGGGATAATACCGCGCCACATAGCAGAACTTTAAAAGTGCTCATC
ATTGGAAAACGTTCTTCGGGGCGAAAACTCTCAAGGATCTTACCGCTGTTGAGATCCAGTTCGATGTAAC
CCACTCGTGCACCCAACTGATCTTCAGCATCTTTTACTTTCACCAGCGTTTCTGGGTGAGCAAAAACAGG
AAGGCAAAATGCCGCAAAAAAGGGAATAAGGGCGACACGGAAATGTTGAATACTCATACTCTTCCTTTTT
CAATATTATTGAAGCATTTATCAGGGTTATTGTCTCATGAGCGGATACATATTTGAATGTATTTAGAAAA
ATAAACAAATAGGGGTTCCGCGCACATTTCCCCGAAAAGTGCCACCTG
[124 nt withheld, positions 4319-4442]
C
[91 nt withheld, positions 4444-4534]
A
[49 nt withheld, positions 4536-4584]
CCTTTGACGTTGGAGTCCACGTTCTTT
[37 nt withheld, positions 4612-4648]
ACCCTATCTCGGTCTATTCTTTTGATTTATAAGGGATTTTGCCGATTTCGGCCTATTGGTTAAAAAATGA
GCTGATTTAACAAAAATTTAACGCGAATTTTAACAAAATATTAACGCTTACAATTTGCCATTCGCCATTC
AGGCTGCGCAACTGTTGGGAAGGGCGATCGGTGCGGGCCTCTTCGCTATTACGCCAGCCCAAGCTACCAT
GATAAGTAAGTAATATTAAGGTACGGGAGGTACTTGGAGCGGCCGCAATAAAATATCTTTATTTTCATTA
CATCTGTGTGTTGGTTTTTTGTGTGAATCGATAGTACTAACATACGCTCTCCATCAAAACAAAACGAAAC
AAAACAAACTAGCAAAATAGGCTGTCCCCAGTGCAAGTGCAGGTGCCAGAACATTTCTCTATCGATAGGT
ACCTACCCAGTACAACAGCTTCCAGCCAGCCTGGACAGGCAGATCCCGGGGCTGGAGTGGTCTGGCCCAA
GGCTGAGAAGGGCTGGGACCCCCGACAGTGACATGATGGGCTCAGCCCCTGTTCCATCTACTGGGCAGGG
TGGGCCTCCGCAGATAGCGGCTTCAGACTCCAGCTCCAGGGGGCTGGTGGGAGTCTCTCAAGGTGTCCCA
CACATGGTCCCTCGGGGAAAGAGTGGAGCTGACCCCTGTCCCCCCTCCCGACTCGAGGGCCTTAGGGCCA
GCAGGTGTGTGAGGGCTCCAGGCGCGCGGAGCCCTCGAAGGGACACCAGCCCAGCAGCAGCAGGCCGCGC
GGGGGCAGCCGAAGACCCCATCCGGCGCAGGCCAGGGCCGAGCTGGCAGCGGCGGGTCCAAGCC
